>Addgene plasmid #155159 | pBEL2079 | addgene full sequence | sequence record 309899 | Addgene NGS Result
GCCACGGGGCCTGCCACCATACCCACGCCGAAACAAGCGCTCATGAGCCCGAAGTGGCGAGCCCGATCTT
CCCCATCGGTGATGTCGGCGATATAGGCGCCAGCAACCGCACCTGTGGCGCCGGTGATGCCGGCCACGAT
GCGTCCGGCGTAGAGGATCGAGATCTCGATCCCGCGAAATTAATACGACTCACTATAGGGGAATTGTGAG
CGGATAACAATTCCCCTCTAGAAATAATTTTGTTTAACTTTGGCCCAGGCGGCCAGGAGGGTCTCACATG
TGGAGCCACCCGCAGTTCGAAAAAGAGCAGTCTGTGGCGAATTTAGTCGATATGCGCGATGTCAGTTTTA
CGCGTGGCAATCGCTGCATCTTCGATAATATTTCCCTGACCGTGCCGCGAGGGAAGATCACGGCGATCAT
GGGGCCATCGGGCATCGGTAAAACGACGCTACTCCGTCTGATTGGCGGGCAAATCGCACCAGATCATGGT
GAGATCCTTTTCGATGGTGAGAATATTCCGGCGATGTCTCGTTCGCGCCTGTATACAGTGCGCAAACGGA
TGAGCATGTTATTTCAGTCCGGGGCGTTGTTCACTGATATGAACGTATTTGACAACGTCGCCTATCCACT
GCGCGAACATACCCAACTTCCCGCGCCATTGTTGCATAGTACGGTGATGATGAAGCTGGAGGCCGTGGGG
CTGCGTGGAGCGGCTAAACTAATGCCTTCTGAACTTTCCGGTGGGATGGCGCGGCGTGCAGCGCTGGCGC
GTGCGATTGCGCTGGAGCCGGATCTCATCATGTTTGATGAACCTTTTGTTGGGCAAGATCCCATCACCAT
GGGCGTACTGGTGAAGCTGATTTCTGAGCTGAACAGCGCGCTGGGCGTGACTTGTGTGGTGGTTTCTCAC
GATGTGCCGGAAGTGTTAAGTATTGCGGATCACGCCTGGATCCTGGCGGACAAAAAAATTGTCGCTCATG
GCAGTGCCCAGGCGTTGCAGGCGAATCCTGATCCGCGCGTACGTCAGTTTCTGGACGGGATAGCTGACGG
GCCTGTTCCGTTCCGCTATCCTGCCGGCGATTATCACGCTGATGCGTTACCAGGGAGTTAAGCCACTCAT
GCATCACCACCATCACCATGAAAATCTGTATTTTCAGAGCGAGTCACTGAGCTGGATGCAGACGGGTGAC
ACGCTGGCGTTATCCGGAGAGCTGGATCAGGACGTTTTGCTACCGCTTTGGGAAATGCGTGAGGAAGCGG
TGAAGGGGATTACCTGCATCGATCTTAGCCGTGTCTCCCGCGTGGATACGGGGGGACTGGCACTGCTGCT
CCATCTTATCGATCTGGCGAAAAAGCAGGGCAACAATGTGACGCTTCAGGGGGTAAACGACAAAGTGTAT
ACCCTGGCGAAATTGTATAATTTGCCTGCTGATGTTCTGCCTCGTTAAGAGAGACCGGCCAGGCCGGCCG
ATCCGGCTGCTAACAAAGCCCGAAAGGAAGCTGAGTTGGCTGCTGCCACCGCTGAGCAATAACTAGCATA
ACCCCTTGGGGCCTCTAAACGGGTCTTGAGGGGTTTTTTGCTGAAAGGAGGAACTATATCCGGATTGGCG
AATGGG
[124 nt withheld, positions 1617-1740]
C
[91 nt withheld, positions 1742-1832]
A
[49 nt withheld, positions 1834-1882]
CCTTTGACGTTGGAGTCCACGTTCTTT
[37 nt withheld, positions 1910-1946]
ACCCTATCTCGGTCTATTCTTTTGATTTATAAGGGATTTTGCCGATTTCGGCCTATTGGTTAAAAAATGA
GCTGATTTAACAAAAATTTAACGCGAATTTTAACAAAATATTAACGCTTACAATTTAGGTGGCACTTTTC
GGGGAACGACGACCTGCAGCCAAGCTAGCTTGGCTGGACGTAAACTCCTCTTCAGACCTAATAACTTCGT
ATAGCATACATTATACGAAGTTATATTAAGGGTTATTGAATATGATCGGAATTGGGCTGCAGGAATTCGA
TAGCTTGGCTGCAGGTCGACCTCGAGGATGTGCGCGGAACCCCTATTTGTTTATTTTTCTAAATACATTC
AAATATGTATCCGCTCATGAGACAATAACCCTGATAAATGCTTCAATAATATTGAAAAAGGAAGAGTATG
AGTATTCAACATTTCCGTGTCGCCCTTATTCCCTTTTTTGCGGCATTTTGCCTTCCTGTTTTTGCTCACC
CAGAAACGCTGGTGAAAGTAAAAGATGCTGAAGATCAGTTGGGTGCACGAGTGGGTTACATCGAACTGGA
TCTCAACAGCGGTAAGATCCTTGAGAGTTTTCGCCCCGAAGAACGTTTTCCAATGATGAGCACTTTTAAA
GTTCTGCTATGTGGCGCGGTATTATCCCGTATTGACGCCGGGCAAGAGCAACTCGGTCGCCGCATACACT
ATTCTCAGAATGACTTGGTTGAGTACTCACCAGTCACAGAAAAGCATCTTACGGATGGCATGACAGTAAG
AGAATTATGCAGTGCTGCCATAACCATGAGTGATAACACTGCGGCCAACTTACTTCTGACAACGATCGGA
GGACCGAAGGAGCTAACCGCTTTTTTGCACAACATGGGGGATCATGTAACTCGCCTTGATCGTTGGGAAC
CGGAGCTGAATGAAGCCATACCAAACGACGAGCGTGACACCACGATGCCTGCAGCAATGGCAACAACGTT
GCGCAAACTATTAACTGGCGAACTACTTACTCTAGCTTCCCGGCAACAATTAATAGACTGGATGGAGGCG
GATAAAGTTGCAGGACCACTTCTGCGCTCGGCCCTTCCGGCTGGCTGGTTTATTGCTGATAAATCTGGAG
CCGGTGAGCGTGGCTCTCGCGGTATCATTGCAGCACTGGGGCCAGATGGTAAGCCCTCCCGTATCGTAGT
TATCTACACGACGGGGAGTCAGGCAACTATGGATGAACGAAATAGACAGATCGCTGAGATAGGTGCCTCA
CTGATTAAGCATTGGTAACTGTCAGACCAAGTTTACTCATATATACTTTAGATTGATTTAAAACTTCATT
TTTAATTTAAAAGGATCTAGGTGAAGATCCTTTTTGATAATCTCATGACCAAAATCCCTTAACGTGAGTT
TTCGTTCCACTGAGCGTCAGACCCCGTAGAAAAGATCAAAGGATCTTCTTGAGATCCTTTTTTTCTGCGC
GTAATCTGCTGCTTGCAAACAAAAAAACCACCGCTACCAGCGGTGGTTTGTTTGCCGGATCAAGAGCTAC
CAACTCTTTTTCCGAAGGTAACTGGCTTCAGCAGAGCGCAGATACCAAATACTGTCCTTCTAGTGTAGCC
GTAGTTAGGCCACCACTTCAAGAACTCTGTAGCACCGCCTACATACCTCGCTCTGCTAATCCTGTTACCA
GTGGCTGCTGCCAGTGGCGATAAGTCGTGTCTTACCGGGTTGGACTCAAGACGATAGTTACCGGATAAGG
CGCAGCGGTCGGGCTGAACGGGGGGTTCGTGCACACAGCCCAGCTTGGAGCGAACGACCTACACCGAACT
GAGATACCTACAGCGTGAGCTATGAGAAAGCGCCACGCTTCCCGAAGGGAGAAAGGCGGACAGGTATCCG
GTAAGCGGCAGGGTCGGAACAGGAGAGCGCACGAGGGAGCTTCCAGGGGGAAACGCCTGGTATCTTTATA
GTCCTGTCGGGTTTCGCCACCTCTGACTTGAGCGTCGATTTTTGTGATGCTCGTCAGGGGGGCGGAGCCT
ATGGAAAAACGCCAGCAACGCGGCCTTTTTACGGTTCCTGGCCTTTTGCTGGCCTTTTGCTCACATGTTC
TTTCCTGCGTTATCCCCTGATTCTGTGGATAACCGTATTACCGCCTTTGAGTGAGCTGATACCGCTCGCC
GCAGCCGAACGACCGAGCGCAGCGAGTCAGTGAGCGAGGAAGCGGAAGAGCGCCTGATGCGGTATTTTCT
CCTTACGCATCTGTGCGGTATTTCACACCGCAATGGTGCACTCTCAGTACAATCTGCTCTGATGCCGCAT
AGTTAAGCCAGTATACACTCCGCTATCGCTACGTGACTGGGTCATGGCTGCGCCCCGACACCCGCCAACA
CCCGCTGACGCGCCCTGACGGGCTTGTCTGCTCCCGGCATCCGCTTACAGACAAGCTGTGACCGTCTCCG
GGAGCTGCATGTGTCAGAGGTTTTCACCGTCATCACCGAAACGCGCGAGGCAGCTGCGGTAAAGCTCATC
AGCGTGGTCGTGAAGCGATTCACAGATGTCTGCCTGTTCATCCGCGTCCAGCTCGTTGAGTTTCTCCAGA
AGCGTTAATGTCTGGCTTCTGATAAAGCGGGCCATGTTAAGGGCGGTTTTTTCCTGTTTGGTCACTGATG
CCTCCGTGTAAGGGGGATTTCTGTTCATGGGGGTAATGATACCGATGAAACGAGAGAGGATGCTCACGAT
ACGGGTTACTGATGATGAACATGCCCGGTTACTGGAACGTTGTGAGGGTAAACAACTGGCGGTATGGATG
CGGCGGGACCAGAGAAAAATCACTCAGGGTCAATGCCAGCGCTTCGTTAATACAGATGTAGGTGTTCCAC
AGGGTAGCCAGCAGCATCCTGCGATGCAGATCCGGAACATAATGGTGCAGGGCGCTGACTTCCGCGTTTC
CAGACTTTACGAAACACGGAAACCGAAGACCATTCATGTTGTTGCTCAGGTCGCAGACGTTTTGCAGCAG
CAGTCGCTTCACGTTCGCTCGCGTATCGGTGATTCATTCTGCTAACCAGTAAGGCAACCCCGCCAGCCTA
GCCGGGTCCTCAACGACAGGAGCACGATCATGCGCACCCGTGGGGCCGCCATGCCGGCGATAATGGCCTG
CTTCTCGCCGAAACGTTTGGTGGCGGGACCAGTGACGAAGGCTTGAGCGAGGGCGTGCAAGATTCCGAAT
ACCGCAAGCGACAGGCCGATCATCGTCGCGCTCCAGCGAAAGCGGTCCTCGCCGAAAATGACCCAGAGCG
CTGCCGGCACCTGTCCTACGAGTTGCATGATAAAGAAGACAGTCATAAGTGCGGCGACGATAGTCATGCC
CCGCGCCCACCGGAAGGAGCTGACTGGGTTGAAGGCTCTCAAGGGCATCGGTCGAGATCCCGGTGCCTAA
TGAGTGAGCTAACTTACATTAATTGCGTTGCGCTCACTGCCCGCTTTCCAGTCGGGAAACCTGTCGTGCC
AGCTGCATTAATGAATCGGCCAACGCGCGGGGAGAGGCGGTTTGCGTATTGGGCGCCAGGGTGGTTTTTC
TTTTCACCAGTGAGACGGGCAACAGCTGATTGCCCTTCACCGCCTGGCCCTGAGAGAGTTGCAGCAAGCG
GTCCACGCTGGTTTGCCCCAGCAGGCGAAAATCCTGTTTGATGGTGGTTAACGGCGGGATATAACATGAG
CTGTCTTCGGTATCGTCGTATCCCACTACCGAGATATCCGCACCAACGCGCAGCCCGGACTCGGTAATGG
CGCGCATTGCGCCCAGCGCCATCTGATCGTTGGCAACCAGCATCGCAGTGGGAACGATGCCCTCATTCAG
CATTTGCATGGTTTGTTGAAAACCGGACATGGCACTCCAGTCGCCTTCCCGTTCCGCTATCGGCTGAATT
TGATTGCGAGTGAGATATTTATGCCAGCCAGCCAGACGCAGACGCGCCGAGACAGAACTTAATGGGCCCG
CTAACAGCGCGATTTGCTGGTGACCCAATGCGACCAGATGCTCCACGCCCAGTCGCGTACCGTCTTCATG
GGAGAAAATAATACTGTTGATGGGTGTCTGGTCAGAGACATCAAGAAATAACGCCGGAACATTAGTGCAG
GCAGCTTCCACAGCAATGGCATCCTGGTCATCCAGCGGATAGTTAATGATCAGCCCACTGACGCGTTGCG
CGAGAAGATTGTGCACCGCCGCTTTACAGGCTTCGACGCCGCTTCGTTCTACCATCGACACCACCACGCT
GGCACCCAGTTGATCGGCGCGAGATTTAATCGCCGCGACAATTTGCGACGGCGCGTGCAGGGCCAGACTG
GAGGTGGCAACGCCAATCAGCAACGACTGTTTGCCCGCCAGTTGTTGTGCCACGCGGTTGGGAATGTAAT
TCAGCTCCGCCATCGCCGCTTCCACTTTTTCCCGCGTTTTCGCAGAAACGTGGCTGGCCTGGTTCACCAC
GCGGGAAACGGTCTGATAAGAGACACCGGCATACTCTGCGACATCGTATAACGTTACTGGTTTCACATTC
ACCACCCTGAATTGACTCTCTTCCGGGCGCTATCATGCCATACCGCGAAAGGTTTTGCGCCATTCGATGG
TGTCCGGGATCTCGACGCTCTCCCTTATGCGACTCCTGCATTAGGAAGCAGCCCAGTAGTAGGTTGAGGC
CGTTGAGCACCGCCGCCGCAAGGAATGGTGCATGCAAGGAGATGGCGCCCAACAGTCCCCCG
Features (pLannotate 1.2.2; 21 found; start..end, strand, type, name):
    181..199     +  promoter       T7 promoter: promoter for bacteriophage T7 RNA polymerase
    200..224     +  protein_bind   lac operator: The lac repressor binds to the lac operator to inhibit transcription in E. coli. This inhibition can be relieved by adding lactose or isopropyl-β-D-thiogalactopyranoside (IPTG). lac repressor encoded by lacI
    281..303     +  CDS            Strep-Tag II (fragment): peptide that binds Strep-Tactin®, an engineered form of streptavidin
    305..1108    +  CDS            mlaF: MLAF_ECOLI - Also known as yrbF. Experimental evidence at protein level: Swiss-Prot protein existence level 1. Part of the ABC transporter complex MlaFEDB, which is involved in a phospholipid transport pathway that maintains lipid asymmetry in the outer membrane by retrograde trafficking of phospholipids from the outer membrane to the inner membrane. Responsible for energy coupling to the transport system. From Escherichia coli (strain K12).
   1158..1445    +  CDS            mlaB: MLAB_ECOLI - Also known as yrbB. Experimental evidence at protein level: Swiss-Prot protein existence level 1. Part of the ABC transporter complex MlaFEDB, which is involved in a phospholipid transport pathway that maintains lipid asymmetry in the outer membrane by retrograde trafficking of phospholipids from the outer membrane to the inner membrane (PubMed:19383799, PubMed:27529189). MlaB plays critical roles in both the assembly and activity of the complex. May act by modulating MlaF structure and stability (PubMed:27529189). From Escherichia coli (strain K12).
   1476..1525    +  CDS            SET1 (fragment): solubility-enhancement tag derived from T7 phage gene 10B
   1533..1580    +  terminator     T7 terminator: transcription terminator for bacteriophage T7 RNA polymerase
   1617..2045    +  rep_origin     f1 ori (sequence partly withheld): f1 bacteriophage origin of replication; arrow indicates direction of (+) strand synthesis
   2147..2180    +  protein_bind   loxP: Cre-mediated recombination occurs in the 8-bp core sequence (GCATACAT). Cre recombinase
   2210..2228    +  misc_feature   MCS (fragment): pBluescript multiple cloning site
   2259..2363    +  promoter       AmpR promoter: bla
   2364..3224    +  CDS            AmpR: β-lactamase; bla; confers resistance to ampicillin, carbenicillin, and related antibiotics
   3395..3983    +  rep_origin     ori: high-copy-number ColE1/pMB1/pBR322/pUC origin of replication
   4169..4308    -  misc_feature   bom: basis of mobility region from pBR322
   4410..4601    -  CDS            rop: Rop protein, which maintains plasmids at low copy number; rop
   4618..4998    +  CDS            YPB1_ECOLX: Protein predicted: Swiss-Prot protein existence level 4. From Escherichia coli.
   5070..5361    -  CDS            TcR (fragment): tetracycline efflux protein; tet; confers resistance to tetracycline
   5376..5397    -  protein_bind   CAP binding site: CAP binding activates transcription in the presence of cAMP. E. coli catabolite activator protein
   5410..6492    -  CDS            lacI: lac repressor; lacI; The lac repressor binds to the lac operator to inhibit transcription in E. coli. This inhibition can be relieved by adding lactose or isopropyl-β-D-thiogalactopyranoside (IPTG).
   6493..6570    -  promoter       lacI promoter: lacI
   6578..159     -  CDS            TcR (fragment) (across the origin): tetracycline efflux protein; tet; confers resistance to tetracycline
