[The description below was written by a language model from this plasmid's Addgene catalogue record and pLannotate feature annotations shown in this document.]
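Description:
pBEL2079 is a pET21a-based bacterial expression plasmid that co-expresses two cytoplasmic components of the E. coli Mla phospholipid transport system, MlaF and MlaB. It carries the ColE1/pBR322-type origin with the bom and rop elements, an f1 origin, and a β-lactamase gene for ampicillin selection. The catalogue lists it as high copy, although rop is normally associated with reduced copy number. The feature table also picks up backbone remnants that appear to have no role in the design, including tetracycline-resistance gene fragments, a loxP site and a short multiple-cloning-site fragment.

Expression is driven by a T7 promoter followed by a lac operator, with lacI encoded on the plasmid. Transcription therefore depends on T7 RNA polymerase supplied by the host and is induced with IPTG, and it ends at the T7 terminator. The roughly 1.2 kb insert, assembled by Gibson cloning, places a Strep-tag II in front of mlaF, followed by mlaB. Both lie between the single promoter and terminator, consistent with a bicistronic arrangement. According to the catalogue, MlaB carries an N-terminal 6xHis tag with a TEV protease cleavage site; these elements are not annotated separately, but the short gap between the two coding sequences could accommodate them. MlaF, the ATPase subunit of the MlaFEDB ABC transporter, bears an L265A substitution.

The two different affinity tags should allow the MlaF–MlaB complex to be purified through either partner. The record does not state what the mutation is intended to test, but the associated publication concerns the MlaFB structure and the regulation of this ABC transporter.
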