Addgene plasmid #155159: pBEL2079
Purpose: Expresses (Strep-MlaF_L265A)-(6xHis-TEV-MlaB)
Depositing lab: Gira Bhabha & Damian Ekiert. Depositing organization: NYU Grossman School of Medicine. Publication: Structure of MlaFB uncovers novel mechanisms of ABC transporter regulation. Kolich LR, Chang YT, Coudray N, Giacometti SI, MacRae MR, Isom GL, Teran EM, Bhabha G, Ekiert DC. Elife. 2020 Jun 30;9. pii: 60030. doi: 10.7554/eLife.60030. PubMed 32602838.
Backbone
  Vector backbone: pET21a
  Backbone manufacturer: Thermo Fisher
  Backbone size w/o insert (bp): 5531
  Total vector size (bp): 6702
Growth in bacteria
  Bacterial resistance: Ampicillin, 100 μg/mL
  Growth temperature: 37°C
  Growth strain: DH5alpha
  Copy number: High Copy
Gene/Insert
  Gene/Insert name: MlaF-(6xHis-TEV-MlaB)
  Species: E. coli
  Insert size (bp): 1171
  Mutation: MlaF_L265A
  Cloning method: Gibson Cloning
  Sequencing primers: 5′ NA; 3′ NA
Terms and licenses: Academic/Nonprofit Terms; Industry Terms: Not Available to Industry
How to cite: pBEL2079 was a gift from Gira Bhabha & Damian Ekiert (Addgene plasmid # 155159 ; http://n2t.net/addgene:155159 ; RRID:Addgene_155159)
